Addgene plasmid #58042: mTagRFP-T2-Paxillin-22
Purpose: Localization: Focal Adhesions, Excitation: 555, Emission: 584
Depositing lab: Michael Davidson. Depositing organization: Florida State University, Tallahassee.
Backbone
  Vector backbone: mTagRFP
  Backbone size w/o insert (bp): 4750
  Vector type: Mammalian Expression
  Selectable markers: Neomycin (select with G418)
Growth in bacteria
  Bacterial resistance: Kanamycin, 50 μg/mL
  Growth temperature: 37°C
  Growth strain: DH5alpha
  Copy number: High Copy
Gene/Insert
  Gene/Insert name: Paxillin (alt name: NM_204984.1)
  Species: G. gallus (chicken)
  Promoter: CMV
  Tag / fusion protein: mTagRFP
  Cloning method: Unknown
  Sequencing primers: 5′ CMV-F; 3′ SV40pA-R
Terms and licenses: Academic/Nonprofit Terms; Industry Terms
Depositor comments: . Excitation = 555; Emission = 584
How to cite: mTagRFP-T2-Paxillin-22 was a gift from Michael Davidson (Addgene plasmid # 58042 ; http://n2t.net/addgene:58042 ; RRID:Addgene_58042)
