[The description below was written by a language model from this plasmid's Addgene catalogue record.]
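Description:
mTagRFP-T2-Paxillin-22 is a mammalian expression plasmid that produces chicken (G. gallus) paxillin fused to a red fluorescent protein of the TagRFP family. The backbone is recorded as an mTagRFP vector of about 4.75 kb without the insert. It is maintained as a high-copy plasmid in E. coli under kanamycin selection. A neomycin resistance marker allows G418 selection of transfected mammalian cells, so stable lines can be made as well as transient transfections. The record gives no feature table, so the origin of replication and the exact arrangement of the resistance cassette are not stated. A sequencing primer that anneals in an SV40 polyadenylation signal suggests this element lies downstream of the fusion.

Expression is driven by the CMV promoter, a strong constitutive promoter in most cultured mammalian cell types. Paxillin is an adaptor protein that concentrates at focal adhesions, the integrin-based sites where cells attach to the extracellular matrix. The fusion therefore serves as a fluorescent marker of these structures, and the stated purpose of the construct is focal adhesion localization. The fluorophore is listed with excitation at 555 nm and emission at 584 nm, which places it in the orange-red range and makes it suitable for pairing with green or cyan probes in multicolour imaging. The record does not say which end of paxillin carries the tag. The "22" in the name may refer to a linker length, but this is not explained, and the cloning method is listed as unknown. Typical uses are live-cell or fixed-cell fluorescence microscopy of adhesion assembly, turnover and distribution.
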