>Addgene plasmid #58042 | mTagRFP-T2-Paxillin-22 | addgene partial sequence | sequence record 141679 | TagRFPmKate-F1 5'-AGGCCGACAAAGAGACCTAC-3'
CTGGGGCACAAACTTAATGGCATGGACGAGCTGTACAAGTAAGCGGCCGCGACTCTAGATCATAATCAGC
CATACCACATTTGTAGAGGTTTTACTTGCTTTAAAAAACCTCCCACACCTCCCCCTGAACCTGAAACATA
AAATGAATGCAATTGTTGTTGTTAACTTGTTTATTGCAGCTTATAATGGTTACAAATAAAGCAATAGCAT
CACAAATTTCACAAATAAAGCATTTTTTTCACTGCATTCTAGTTGTGGTTTGTCCAAACTCATCAATGTA
TCTTAAGGCGTAAATTGTAAGCGTTAATATTTTGTTAAAATTCGCGTTAAATTTTTGTTAAATCAGCTCA
TTTTTTAACCAATAGGCCGAAATCGGCAAAATCCCTTATAAATCAAAAGAATAGACCGAGATAGGGT
[37 nt withheld, positions 418-454]
AAAGAACGTGGACTCCAACGTCAAAGG
[49 nt withheld, positions 482-530]
T
[91 nt withheld, positions 532-622]
G
[124 nt withheld, positions 624-747]
CAGGTGGCACTTTTCGGGGAAATGTGCGCGGA
