>Addgene plasmid #58042 | mTagRFP-T2-Paxillin-22 | addgene partial sequence | sequence record 145714 | mTagBFP-R 5'-gtgccctccatgtacagctt-3'
CCTTAGACACCATGGTGGCGACCGGTGGATCCCGGGCCCGCGGTACCGTCGACTGCAGAATTCGAAGCTT
GAGCTCGAGACAGAAGAGTTTGAGAAAGCAGTTCTGACAGTAGGGCTTGTCGTTCTGTTCTTTGAAGGTT
CCTTTGTTGAGCTGCTTGAGGCAGAAGGCACAGACAAAGTGTTCGGGGTGAAATTTCTTGCCCATGGCAG
TGATGCAGCGTCCCGTGATGGGCTTCTGGCAGCCAGAGCACAGCGAGCCGCGGCGCTCGTGGTAATGCAC
CTCGCAGTAGGGCTGCCCGTCGTGCTCGAAGAAGCTGCCGTTGATGAACGGTGTGAAACATTCCCGACAG
ACAAAGCACTCAGGGTGCCACAGGGTGTTTAAGGCAGAAATGTAATTTTCCAGGATAGCCCGGGCACAGC
CTCCACACTTGGGAGCAAACATGTCAAAGTAGTCCTTGCGGCAATAGGCTTTGCCATCCTTCTCATGAAA
TCCTTCAGGTCCAAAGAAAACTCCACACTGGGCACAGAAAAAGTGTTCAGGGTGCCACGTCCTGTCCAAA
GCCGTCACCACTTTATCAAGGATTGGCCCATTGCAGTAGTAGCAGCGAGGAGAGAAGAGGTTGTGATAGT
CCTTCTCACAGTAGGGCTGCCCATCCCGCTCAAAGAAGTTCCGTGATCCAATCTCCTCCTGGCAGTGGGT
GCAGACGAAGTGCTCAGGGTGCCAGGTCTTCCCCATGGCTGTAACTACCTGCCCAGCAATCGGCTTCTTG
CAGGCTCCGCACACACCCTT
